Addgene plasmid #235762: pYO765
Purpose: Expression of ScVPS38 delta C2 (1-154) -EGFP under its own promoter
Depositing lab: Roger Williams. Depositing organization: MRC Laboratory of Molecular Biology. Publication: Structure and flexibility of the endosomal Vps34 complex reveals the basis of its function on membranes. Rostislavleva K, Soler N, Ohashi Y, Zhang L, Pardon E, Burke JE, Masson GR, Johnson C, Steyaert J, Ktistakis NT, Williams RL. Science. 2015 Oct 9;350(6257):aac7365. doi: 10.1126/science.aac7365. PubMed 26450213.
Backbone
  Vector backbone: pRS416
  Vector type: Yeast Expression
Growth in bacteria
  Bacterial resistance: Ampicillin, 100 μg/mL
  Growth temperature: 37°C
  Growth strain: DH5alpha
  Copy number: High Copy
Gene/Insert
  Gene/Insert name: VPS38
  Species: S. cerevisiae (budding yeast)
  Mutation: aa 1-154 deleted
  Promoter: ScVPS38 promoter
  Tag / fusion protein: EGFP (C terminal on insert)
  Cloning method: Restriction Enzyme; 5′ cloning site Unknown (unknown if destroyed)
Terms and licenses: Academic/Nonprofit Terms; Industry Terms: Not Available to Industry
How to cite: pYO765 was a gift from Roger Williams (Addgene plasmid # 235762 ; http://n2t.net/addgene:235762 ; RRID:Addgene_235762)
