[The description below was written by a language model from this plasmid's Addgene catalogue record and pLannotate feature annotations shown in this document.]
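Description:
pYO765 is a yeast expression plasmid of about 7.5 kb built on the pRS416 shuttle backbone. In Saccharomyces cerevisiae it is maintained through a CEN6/ARS element, which gives stable, low-copy, centromeric inheritance. Selection in yeast relies on the URA3 auxotrophic marker, which can also be counterselected with 5-fluoroorotic acid. In E. coli it replicates from a high-copy ColE1/pUC-type origin and is selected with ampicillin via the β-lactamase gene. The backbone also retains pBluescript-derived elements: an f1 origin, lacZα and lac promoter/operator remnants, and T7 and T3 promoters flanking the cloning region.

The payload is a truncated S. cerevisiae VPS38 gene in which residues 1–154, corresponding to the C2 domain, have been deleted. Its C terminus is fused to EGFP, and the fusion is followed by the ADH1 transcription terminator. Expression is driven by the native VPS38 promoter rather than a heterologous one. The annotated fragment of the ADE13 coding sequence just upstream of VPS38 probably reflects neighbouring genomic sequence carried along with the promoter region, although the record does not say this explicitly.

Vps38 is a subunit of the endosomal Vps34 PI3-kinase complex II, which is involved in endosome-to-Golgi retrograde transport and retromer recruitment. Native-promoter expression from a centromeric plasmid should give near-endogenous levels of the tagged protein. The construct is therefore suited to fluorescence imaging of localization and to functional comparison of the C2-deleted protein with full-length Vps38 in yeast. This fits the associated structural and functional study of the endosomal Vps34 complex on membranes.
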