Features (pLannotate 1.2.2; 22 found; start..end, strand, type, name):
    137..186     +  misc_feature   bom (fragment): basis of mobility region from pBR322
    194..409     +  promoter       URA3 promoter: S. cerevisiae URA3
    410..1213    +  CDS            URA3: orotidine-5'-phosphate decarboxylase, required for uracil biosynthesis; S. cerevisiae URA3; yeast auxotrophic marker, counterselectable with 5-fluoroorotic acid (5-FOA)
   1292..1343    +  misc_feature   bom (fragment): basis of mobility region from pBR322
   1371..1799    -  rep_origin     f1 ori (sequence partly withheld): f1 bacteriophage origin of replication; arrow indicates direction of (+) strand synthesis
   1803..1958    -  CDS            lacZα (fragment): LacZα fragment of β-galactosidase; lacZ fragment
   1966..1984    +  promoter       T7 promoter: promoter for bacteriophage T7 RNA polymerase
   2000..2557    +  CDS            ADE13 (fragment): PUR8_YEAST - Experimental evidence at protein level: Swiss-Prot protein existence level 1. From Saccharomyces cerevisiae (strain ATCC 204508 / S288c) (Baker's yeast).
   2945..3799    +  CDS            VPS38 (fragment): VPS38_YEAST - Also known as VPL17. Experimental evidence at protein level: Swiss-Prot protein existence level 1. Involved in endosome-to-Golgi retrograde transport as part of the VPS34 PI3-kinase complex II. This complex is required for the endosome-to-Golgi retrieval of PEP1 and KEX2, and the recruitment of VPS5 and VPS7, two components of the retromer complex, to endosomal membranes (probably through generating a specific pool of phosphatidylinositol 3-phosphate allowing the recruitment of the retromer complex proteins to the endosome). Mediates the interaction between VPS30 and the VPS34-VP
   3805..4522    +  CDS            EGFP (fragment): the original enhanced GFP (Yang et al., 1996) mammalian codon-optimized
   4529..4716    +  terminator     ADH1 terminator: S. cerevisiae ADH1; transcription terminator for the S. cerevisiae alcohol dehydrogenase 1 (ADH1) gene
   4727..4750    -  misc_feature   MCS (fragment): pBluescript multiple cloning site
   4763..4781    -  promoter       T3 promoter: promoter for bacteriophage T3 RNA polymerase
   4826..4842    -  protein_bind   lac operator: The lac repressor binds to the lac operator to inhibit transcription in E. coli. This inhibition can be relieved by adding lactose or isopropyl-β-D-thiogalactopyranoside (IPTG). lac repressor encoded by lacI
   4850..4880    -  promoter       lac promoter: promoter for the E. coli lac operon
   4895..4916    -  protein_bind   CAP binding site: CAP binding activates transcription in the presence of cAMP. E. coli catabolite activator protein
   4929..5021    -  CDS            lacI (fragment): lac repressor; lacI; The lac repressor binds to the lac operator to inhibit transcription in E. coli. This inhibition can be relieved by adding lactose or isopropyl-β-D-thiogalactopyranoside (IPTG).
   5204..5792    -  rep_origin     ori: high-copy-number ColE1/pMB1/pBR322/pUC origin of replication
   5963..6823    -  CDS            AmpR: β-lactamase; bla; confers resistance to ampicillin, carbenicillin, and related antibiotics
   6824..6928    -  promoter       AmpR promoter: bla
   6965..7468    +  misc_feature   CEN/ARS: S. cerevisiae CEN6 centromere fused to an autonomously replicating sequence
   7536..35      +  CDS            rop (fragment) (across the origin): Rop protein, which maintains plasmids at low copy number; rop
>Addgene plasmid #235762 | pYO765 | addgene full sequence | sequence record 472487 | Addgene NGS Result
TCGCGCGTTTCGGTGATGACGGTGAAAACCTCTGACACATGCAGCTCCCGGAGACGGTCACAGCTTGTCT
GTAAGCGGATGCCGGGAGCAGACAAGCCCGTCAGGGCGCGTCAGCGGGTGTTGGCGGGTGTCGGGGCTGG
CTTAACTATGCGGCATCAGAGCAGATTGTACTGAGAGTGCACCATACCACCTTTTCAATTCATCATTTTT
TTTTTATTCTTTTTTTTGATTTCGGTTTCCTTGAAATTTTTTTGATTCGGTAATCTCCGAACAGAAGGAA
GAACGAAGGAAGGAGCACAGACTTAGATTGGTATATATACGCATATGTAGTGTTGAAGAAACATGAAATT
GCCCAGTATTCTTAACCCAACTGCACAGAACAAAAACCTGCAGGAAACGAAGATAAATCATGTCGAAAGC
TACATATAAGGAACGTGCTGCTACTCATCCTAGTCCTGTTGCTGCCAAGCTATTTAATATCATGCACGAA
AAGCAAACAAACTTGTGTGCTTCATTGGATGTTCGTACCACCAAGGAATTACTGGAGTTAGTTGAAGCAT
TAGGTCCCAAAATTTGTTTACTAAAAACACATGTGGATATCTTGACTGATTTTTCCATGGAGGGCACAGT
TAAGCCGCTAAAGGCATTATCCGCCAAGTACAATTTTTTACTCTTCGAAGACAGAAAATTTGCTGACATT
GGTAATACAGTCAAATTGCAGTACTCTGCGGGTGTATACAGAATAGCAGAATGGGCAGACATTACGAATG
CACACGGTGTGGTGGGCCCAGGTATTGTTAGCGGTTTGAAGCAGGCGGCAGAAGAAGTAACAAAGGAACC
TAGAGGCCTTTTGATGTTAGCAGAATTGTCATGCAAGGGCTCCCTATCTACTGGAGAATATACTAAGGGT
ACTGTTGACATTGCGAAGAGCGACAAAGATTTTGTTATCGGCTTTATTGCTCAAAGAGACATGGGTGGAA
GAGATGAAGGTTACGATTGGTTGATTATGACACCCGGTGTGGGTTTAGATGACAAGGGAGACGCATTGGG
TCAACAGTATAGAACCGTGGATGATGTGGTCTCTACAGGATCTGACATTATTATTGTTGGAAGAGGACTA
TTTGCAAAGGGAAGGGATGCTAAGGTAGAGGGTGAACGTTACAGAAAAGCAGGCTGGGAAGCATATTTGA
GAAGATGCGGCCAGCAAAACTAAAAAACTGTATTATAAGTAAATGCATGTATACTAAACTCACAAATTAG
AGCTTCAATTTAATTATATCAGTTATTACCCTATGCGGTGTGAAATACCGCACAGATGCGTAAGGAGAAA
ATACCGCATCAGGAAATTGTAAGCGTTAATATTTTGTTAAAATTCGCGTTAAATTTTTGTTAAATCAGCT
CATTTTTTAACCAATAGGCCGAAATCGGCAAAATCCCTTATAAATCAAAAGAATAGACCGAGATAGGGT
[37 nt withheld, positions 1470-1506]
AAAGAACGTGGACTCCAACGTCAAAGG
[49 nt withheld, positions 1534-1582]
T
[91 nt withheld, positions 1584-1674]
G
[124 nt withheld, positions 1676-1799]
CCATTCGCCATTCAGGCTGCGCAACTGTTGGGAAGGGCGATCGGTGCGGGCCTCTTCGCTATTACGCCAG
CTGGCGAAAGGGGGATGTGCTGCAAGGCGATTAAGTTGGGTAACGCCAGGGTTTTCCCAGTCACGACGTT
GTAAAACGACGGCCAGTGAGCGCGCGTAATACGACTCACTATAGGGCGAATTGGGTACCGCGTTGTGAGA
GAGTGTGCTCCTTGGCTAGACACTTAGGTTCCTTGTTTAGTGACGCCGTTCAAACTGCATCCGTTCAATG
GTTCGAAAGAACTCTGGATGATTCTGCTATTAGAAGAATTTCTTTACCAAGTGCATTTTTAACCGCAGAT
ATTCTATTATCTACTTTGTTGAACATCTCATCCGGTTTAGTTGTGTATCCAAAGGTTATCGAAAGGAGAA
TTAAGGGTGAACTACCTTTTATGGCTACTGAAAATATCATCATGGCTATGGTAGAAAAGAATGCCTCCAG
ACAAGAAGTACATGAGCGTATTAGAGTGCTCTCTCATCAAGCCGCAGCAGTAGTCAAGGAAGAAGGTGGG
GAAAATGATTTAATTGAACGAGTAAAGAGGGATGAATTTTTCAAGCCTATCTGGGAAGAATTAGATTCTT
TACTGGAACCATCCACTTTTGTTGGTAGAGCTCCACAACAAGTTGAGAAATTTGTTCAAAAAGACGTTAA
CAATGCTTTACAACCTTTCCAAAAGTACCTAAACGATGAACAAGTCAAGTTAAATGTTTAGAAGCCTTTA
CATGTACAAATAATATGTTTATTACCCTATTATATGTTACTAATGAAAAAAATAACAATTCTTTATTTAT
GTACAATGCAAGTAGAATTCCCTAAATAGAAGTTAACTATTTTTATTTTACTGGGATATATTTTTCATCT
TCTTCCTTCATACTCCTTTCATTTTTCTTGTTTTTTTGGCTTACGGATTTTGGCAATGTTTATACTTTAG
AAAAAAAGGAAACTCATAATGCTGGCATACTTGAAAAACCATACGGAAAGATCGTAGTTTATTTTTGTAA
TAAGACACTGAAGTCAGCTGTTTGAAAGAGTATATTGAATTGATGGTTTTACCTATTAGGGATAGTAATC
ATAATTTAAAAATGTTTGATCCATGAAAATTAAGCCACTAAAGGGCCTTGTTAGTTCTCACAAAAGGAAT
ATAAGTCAAGTCAAGATCAAATTTTCATTGGCATATAGCTCTTTACTAAAATTAAACAAACTATTGGAGT
ATTCTTCCCAAGTCCATGAGGAAATCAATGAAATTTCCAGCAAAATAGAAGATGACTTTTTGTCACTCAA
GAATCAAAATCATTGGTATATGAGAACAGTACAGAAGTCCATAGAAACGCTAGAAAAGGAAGTCCTACAA
AGGAAAAAAAGCAAGAAAAATATAGAAATGGCGCAACTCGAGAGTAATGATACTATCAACCATTCTAAAA
CAGAACTGTCTCTGATGTCGCAGGACGAGTCTATAAATGATGACTATGGAAGCATATATTCTAGATTTGT
GCAAATAAAAGATAGGTTGGACCAACTGAGGTTTAAGAAACTGTATCAGCTGATAGGGATCTTCCATTCA
ACGGATTTATTTAATTCAGATAGAGGCTATATTTACTTTGAAAAACCTTCTAGCGTAAATGATGTTATTA
ATAGGCTCAAGCTAAAACCTTTGAATATAGAGATATTACTTAGACAAGCCGGCGAATCCACAAAGCACAG
AGAATATGTAAACAGCCAGTTGGGTTATTACCTTTTATTTCTCCATTTGACAGCCATCCAAATTTTCAAG
GCTCCTTTACCCTATAGACTAATGTATTATGGTAGTACATCAGTGATCGACAGTCAATATCCGTTGTATT
TCACTGATCAAATGATTTCTAAGCATCAAGCAAAGCTGATTAAAGCCATACATTATTTTAATGCTGATAT
ATTGCAATTTAAACAGATTCTGGAGAATTACCGTCCAACAGTCGAGGTGAGCAAGGGCGAGGAGCTGTTC
ACCGGGGTGGTGCCCATCCTGGTCGAGCTGGACGGCGACGTAAACGGCCACAAGTTCAGCGTGTCCGGCG
AGGGCGAGGGCGATGCCACCTACGGCAAGCTGACCCTGAAGTTCATCTGCACCACCGGCAAGCTGCCCGT
GCCCTGGCCCACCCTCGTGACCACCCTGACCTACGGCGTGCAGTGCTTCAGCCGCTACCCCGACCACATG
AAGCAGCACGACTTCTTCAAGTCCGCCATGCCCGAAGGCTACGTCCAGGAGCGCACCATCTTCTTCAAGG
ACGACGGCAACTACAAGACCCGCGCCGAGGTGAAGTTCGAGGGCGACACCCTGGTGAACCGCATCGAGCT
GAAGGGCATCGACTTCAAGGAGGACGGCAACATCCTGGGGCACAAGCTGGAGTACAACTACAACAGCCAC
AACGTCTATATCATGGCCGACAAGCAGAAGAACGGCATCAAGGTGAACTTCAAGATCCGCCACAACATCG
AGGACGGCAGCGTGCAGCTCGCCGACCACTACCAGCAGAACACCCCCATCGGCGACGGCCCCGTGCTGCT
GCCCGACAACCACTACCTGAGCACCCAGTCCGCCCTGAGCAAAGACCCCAACGAGAAGCGCGATCACATG
GTCCTGCTGGAGTTCGTGACCGCCGCCGGGATCACTCTCGGCATGGACGAGCTGTACAAGTAAGAGCTCG
CGAATTTCTTATGATTTATGATTTTTATTATTAAATAAGTTATAAAAAAAATAAGTGTATACAAATTTTA
AAGTGACTCTTAGGTTTTAAAACGAAAATTCTTATTCTTGAGTAACTCTTTCCTGTAGGTCAGGTTGCTT
TCTCAGGTATAGCATGAGGTCGCTCTTATTGACCACACCTCTACCGGCAGGCCGGCCGCGGCCGCCACCG
CGGTGGAGCTCCAGCTTTTGTTCCCTTTAGTGAGGGTTAATTGCGCGCTTGGCGTAATCATGGTCATAGC
TGTTTCCTGTGTGAAATTGTTATCCGCTCACAATTCCACACAACATACGAGCCGGAAGCATAAAGTGTAA
AGCCTGGGGTGCCTAATGAGTGAGCTAACTCACATTAATTGCGTTGCGCTCACTGCCCGCTTTCCAGTCG
GGAAACCTGTCGTGCCAGCTGCATTAATGAATCGGCCAACGCGCGGGGAGAGGCGGTTTGCGTATTGGGC
GCTCTTCCGCTTCCTCGCTCACTGACTCGCTGCGCTCGGTCGTTCGGCTGCGGCGAGCGGTATCAGCTCA
CTCAAAGGCGGTAATACGGTTATCCACAGAATCAGGGGATAACGCAGGAAAGAACATGTGAGCAAAAGGC
CAGCAAAAGGCCAGGAACCGTAAAAAGGCCGCGTTGCTGGCGTTTTTCCATAGGCTCCGCCCCCCTGACG
AGCATCACAAAAATCGACGCTCAAGTCAGAGGTGGCGAAACCCGACAGGACTATAAAGATACCAGGCGTT
TCCCCCTGGAAGCTCCCTCGTGCGCTCTCCTGTTCCGACCCTGCCGCTTACCGGATACCTGTCCGCCTTT
CTCCCTTCGGGAAGCGTGGCGCTTTCTCATAGCTCACGCTGTAGGTATCTCAGTTCGGTGTAGGTCGTTC
GCTCCAAGCTGGGCTGTGTGCACGAACCCCCCGTTCAGCCCGACCGCTGCGCCTTATCCGGTAACTATCG
TCTTGAGTCCAACCCGGTAAGACACGACTTATCGCCACTGGCAGCAGCCACTGGTAACAGGATTAGCAGA
GCGAGGTATGTAGGCGGTGCTACAGAGTTCTTGAAGTGGTGGCCTAACTACGGCTACACTAGAAGAACAG
TATTTGGTATCTGCGCTCTGCTGAAGCCAGTTACCTTCGGAAAAAGAGTTGGTAGCTCTTGATCCGGCAA
ACAAACCACCGCTGGTAGCGGTGGTTTTTTTGTTTGCAAGCAGCAGATTACGCGCAGAAAAAAAGGATCT
CAAGAAGATCCTTTGATCTTTTCTACGGGGTCTGACGCTCAGTGGAACGAAAACTCACGTTAAGGGATTT
TGGTCATGAGATTATCAAAAAGGATCTTCACCTAGATCCTTTTAAATTAAAAATGAAGTTTTAAATCAAT
CTAAAGTATATATGAGTAAACTTGGTCTGACAGTTACCAATGCTTAATCAGTGAGGCACCTATCTCAGCG
ATCTGTCTATTTCGTTCATCCATAGTTGCCTGACTCCCCGTCGTGTAGATAACTACGATACGGGAGGGCT
TACCATCTGGCCCCAGTGCTGCAATGATACCGCGAGACCCACGCTCACCGGCTCCAGATTTATCAGCAAT
AAACCAGCCAGCCGGAAGGGCCGAGCGCAGAAGTGGTCCTGCAACTTTATCCGCCTCCATCCAGTCTATT
AATTGTTGCCGGGAAGCTAGAGTAAGTAGTTCGCCAGTTAATAGTTTGCGCAACGTTGTTGCCATTGCTA
CAGGCATCGTGGTGTCACGCTCGTCGTTTGGTATGGCTTCATTCAGCTCCGGTTCCCAACGATCAAGGCG
AGTTACATGATCCCCCATGTTGTGCAAAAAAGCGGTTAGCTCCTTCGGTCCTCCGATCGTTGTCAGAAGT
AAGTTGGCCGCAGTGTTATCACTCATGGTTATGGCAGCACTGCATAATTCTCTTACTGTCATGCCATCCG
TAAGATGCTTTTCTGTGACTGGTGAGTACTCAACCAAGTCATTCTGAGAATAGTGTATGCGGCGACCGAG
TTGCTCTTGCCCGGCGTCAATACGGGATAATACCGCGCCACATAGCAGAACTTTAAAAGTGCTCATCATT
GGAAAACGTTCTTCGGGGCGAAAACTCTCAAGGATCTTACCGCTGTTGAGATCCAGTTCGATGTAACCCA
CTCGTGCACCCAACTGATCTTCAGCATCTTTTACTTTCACCAGCGTTTCTGGGTGAGCAAAAACAGGAAG
GCAAAATGCCGCAAAAAAGGGAATAAGGGCGACACGGAAATGTTGAATACTCATACTCTTCCTTTTTCAA
TATTATTGAAGCATTTATCAGGGTTATTGTCTCATGAGCGGATACATATTTGAATGTATTTAGAAAAATA
AACAAATAGGGGTTCCGCGCACATTTCCCCGAAAAGTGCCACCTGGGTCCTTTTCATCACGTGCTATAAA
AATAATTATAATTTAAATTTTTTAATATAAATATATAAATTAAAAATAGAAAGTAAAAAAAGAAATTAAA
GAAAAAATAGTTTTTGTTTTCCGAAGATGTAAAAGACTCTAGGGGGATCGCCAACAAATACTACCTTTTA
TCTTGCTCTTCCTGCTCTCAGGTATTAATGCCGAATTGTTTCATCTTGTCTGTGTAGAAGACCACACACG
AAAATCCTGTGATTTTACATTTTACTTATCGTTAATCGAATGTATATCTATTTAATCTGCTTTTCTTGTC
TAATAAATATATATGTAAAGTACGCTTTTTGTTGAAATTTTTTAAACCTTTGTTTATTTTTTTTTCTTCA
TTCCGTAACTCTTCTACCTTCTTTATTTACTTTCTAAAATCCAAATACAAAACATAAAAATAAATAAACA
CAGAGTAAATTCCCAAATTATTCCATCATTAAAAGATACGAGGCGCGTGTAAGTTACAGGCAAGCGATCC
GTCTAAGAAACCATTATTATCATGACATTAACCTATAAAAATAGGCGTATCACGAGGCCCTTTCGTC
